>Addgene plasmid #187928 | pCold I-Hero11 | addgene full sequence | sequence record 372321 | Addgene NGS Result
GCAAGGAATGGTGTGGCCGATTAATCATAAATATGAAAAATAATTGTTGCATCACCCGCCAATGCGTGGC
TTAATGCACATCAAATTGTGAGCGGATAACAATTTGATGTGCTAGCGCATATCCAGTGTAGTAAGGCAAG
TCCCTTCAAGAGTTATCGTTGATACCCCTCGTAGTGCACATTCCTTTAACGCTTCAAAATCTGTAAAGCA
CGCCATATCGCCGAAAGGCACACTTAATTATTAAGAGGTAATACACCATGAATCACAAAGTGATGGCGCA
GGGGCAGCGCAAGTTTCAGGCGCACAAACCCGCAAAGAGTAAGACGGCAGCGGCAGCCTCTGAAAAGAAT
[135 nt withheld, positions 351-485]
AGCCTGCCCAAGAAGCTGGCACTGCTGAAGGCCCCAGCCAAGAAGAAAGGGGCAGCTGCCGCCACCTCCT
CCAAGACACCTTCCGACTACAAAGACGATGACGACAAGCATCATCATCATCATCATTAATCGAAGGTAGG
CATATGGAGCTCGGTACCCTCGAGGGATCCGAATTCAAGCTTGTCGACCTGCAGTCTAGATAGGTAATCT
CTGCTTAAAAGCACAGAATCTAAGATCCCTGCCATTTGGCGGGGATTTTTTTATTTGTTTTCAGGAAATA
AATAATCGATCGCGTAATAAAATCTATTATTATTTTTGTGAAGAATAAATTTGGGTGCAATGAGAATGCG
CAGGCCCTTTCGTCTCGCGCGTTTCGGTGATGACGGTGAAAACCTCTGACACATGCAGCTCCCGGAGACG
GTCACAGCTTGTCTGTAAGCGGATGCCGGGAGCAGACAAGCCCGTCAGGGCGCGTCAGCGGGTGTTGGCG
GGTGTCGGGGCTGGCTTAACTATGCGGCATCAGAGCAGATTGTACTGAGAGTGCACCATAAAATTGTAAA
CGTTAATATTTTGTTAAAATTCGCGTTAAATTTTTGTTAAATCAGCTCATTTTTTAACCAATAGGCCGAA
ATCGGCAAAATCCCTTATAAATCAAAAGAATAGCCCGAGATAGGGT
[37 nt withheld, positions 1162-1198]
AAAGAACGTGGACTCCAACGTCAAAGG
[141 nt withheld, positions 1226-1366]
G
[142 nt withheld, positions 1368-1509]
TATGCGGTGTGAAATACCGCACAGATGCGTAAGGAGAAAATACCGCATCAGGCGTCAGGTGGCACTTTTC
GGGGAAATGTGCGCGGAACCCCTATTTGTTTATTTTTCTAAATACATTCAAATATGTATCCGCTCATGAG
ACAATAACCCTGATAAATGCTTCAATAATATTGAAAAAGGAAGAGTATGAGTATTCAACATTTCCGTGTC
GCCCTTATTCCCTTTTTTGCGGCATTTTGCCTTCCTGTTTTTGCTCACCCAGAAACGCTGGTGAAAGTAA
AAGATGCTGAAGATCAGTTGGGTGCACGAGTGGGTTACATCGAACTGGATCTCAACAGCGGTAAGATCCT
TGAGAGTTTTCGCCCCGAAGAACGTTTTCCAATGATGAGCACTTTTAAAGTTCTGCTATGTGGCGCGGTA
TTATCCCGTATTGACGCCGGGCAAGAGCAACTCGGTCGCCGCATACACTATTCTCAGAATGACTTGGTTG
AGTACTCACCAGTCACAGAAAAGCATCTTACGGATGGCATGACAGTAAGAGAATTATGCAGTGCTGCCAT
AACCATGAGTGATAACACTGCGGCCAACTTACTTCTGACAACGATCGGAGGACCGAAGGAGCTAACCGCT
TTTTTGCACAACATGGGGGATCATGTAACTCGCCTTGATCGTTGGGAACCGGAGCTGAATGAAGCCATAC
CAAACGACGAGCGTGACACCACGATGCCTGTAGCAATGGCAACAACGTTGCGCAAACTATTAACTGGCGA
ACTACTTACTCTAGCTTCCCGGCAACAATTAATAGACTGGATGGAGGCGGATAAAGTTGCAGGACCACTT
CTGCGCTCGGCCCTTCCGGCTGGCTGGTTTATTGCTGATAAATCTGGAGCCGGTGAGCGTGGGTCTCGCG
GTATCATTGCAGCACTGGGGCCAGATGGTAAGCCCTCCCGTATCGTAGTTATCTACACGACGGGGAGTCA
GGCAACTATGGATGAACGAAATAGACAGATCGCTGAGATAGGTGCCTCACTGATTAAGCATTGGTAACTG
TCAGACCAAGTTTACTCATATATACTTTAGATTGATTTAAAACTTCATTTTTAATTTAAAAGGATCTAGG
TGAAGATCCTTTTTGATAATCTCATGACCAAAATCCCTTAACGTGAGTTTTCGTTCCACTGAGCGTCAGA
CCCCGTAGAAAAGATCAAAGGATCTTCTTGAGATCCTTTTTTTCTGCGCGTAATCTGCTGCTTGCAAACA
AAAAAACCACCGCTACCAGCGGTGGTTTGTTTGCCGGATCAAGAGCTACCAACTCTTTTTCCGAAGGTAA
CTGGCTTCAGCAGAGCGCAGATACCAAATACTGTTCTTCTAGTGTAGCCGTAGTTAGGCCACCACTTCAA
GAACTCTGTAGCACCGCCTACATACCTCGCTCTGCTAATCCTGTTACCAGTGGCTGCTGCCAGTGGCGAT
AAGTCGTGTCTTACCGGGTTGGACTCAAGACGATAGTTACCGGATAAGGCGCAGCGGTCGGGCTGAACGG
GGGGTTCGTGCACACAGCCCAGCTTGGAGCGAACGACCTACACCGAACTGAGATACCTACAGCGTGAGCT
ATGAGAAAGCGCCACGCTTCCCGAAGGGAGAAAGGCGGACAGGTATCCGGTAAGCGGCAGGGTCGGAACA
GGAGAGCGCACGAGGGAGCTTCCAGGGGGAAACGCCTGGTATCTTTATAGTCCTGTCGGGTTTCGCCACC
TCTGACTTGAGCGTCGATTTTTGTGATGCTCGTCAGGGGGGCGGAGCCTATGGAAAAACGCCAGCAACGC
GGCCTTTTTACGGTTCCTGGCCTTTTGCTGGCCTTTTGCTCACATAGTCATGCCCCGCGCCCACCGGAAG
GAGCTGACTGGGTTGAAGGCTCTCAAGGGCATCGGTCGAGATCCCGGTGCCTAATGAGTGAGCTAACTTA
CATTAATTGCGTTGCGCTCACTGCCCGCTTTCCAGTCGGGAAACCTGTCGTGCCAGCTGCATTAATGAAT
CGGCCAACGCGCGGGGAGAGGCGGTTTGCGTATTGGGCGCCAGGGTGGTTTTTCTTTTCACCAGTGAGAC
GGGCAACAGCTGATTGCCCTTCACCGCCTGGCCCTGAGAGAGTTGCAGCAAGCGGTCCACGCTGGTTTGC
CCCAGCAGGCGAAAATCCTGTTTGATGGTGGTTAACGGCGGGATATAACATGAGCTGTCTTCGGTATCGT
CGTATCCCACTACCGAGATATCCGCACCAACGCGCAGCCCGGACTCGGTAATGGCGCGCATTGCGCCCAG
CGCCATCTGATCGTTGGCAACCAGCATCGCAGTGGGAACGATGCCCTCATTCAGCATTTGCATGGTTTGT
TGAAAACCGGACATGGCACTCCAGTCGCCTTCCCGTTCCGCTATCGGCTGAATTTGATTGCGAGTGAGAT
ATTTATGCCAGCCAGCCAGACGCAGACGCGCCGAGACAGAACTTAATGGGCCCGCTAACAGCGCGATTTG
CTGGTGACCCAATGCGACCAGATGCTCCACGCCCAGTCGCGTACCGTCTTCATGGGAGAAAATAATACTG
TTGATGGGTGTCTGGTCAGAGACATCAAGAAATAACGCCGGAACATTAGTGCAGGCAGCTTCCACAGCAA
TGGCATCCTGGTCATCCAGCGGATAGTTAATGATCAGCCCACTGACGCGTTGCGCGAGAAGATTGTGCAC
CGCCGCTTTACAGGCTTCGACGCCGCTTCGTTCTACCATCGACACCACCACGCTGGCACCCAGTTGATCG
GCGCGAGATTTAATCGCCGCGACAATTTGCGACGGCGCGTGCAGGGCCAGACTGGAGGTGGCAACGCCAA
TCAGCAACGACTGTTTGCCCGCCAGTTGTTGTGCCACGCGGTTGGGAATGTAATTCAGCTCCGCCATCGC
CGCTTCCACTTTTTCCCGCGTTTTCGCAGAAACGTGGCTGGCCTGGTTCACCACGCGGGAAACGGTCTGA
TAAGAGACACCGGCATACTCTGCGACATCGTATAACGTTACTGGTTTCACATTCACCACCCTGAATTGAC
TCTCTTCCGGGCGCTATCATGCCATACCGCGAAAGGTTTTGCGCCATTCGATGGTGTCCGGGATCTCGAC
GCTCTCCCTTATGCGACTCCTGCATTAGGAAGCAGCCCAGTAGTAGGTTGAGGCCGTTGAGCACCGCCGC
C
Features (pLannotate 1.2.2; 18 found; start..end, strand, type, name):
     17..83      +  promoter       cspA promoter: cspA; promoter of the E. coli cold shock protein cspA gene (Mitta et al., 1997)
     86..102     +  protein_bind   lac operator: The lac repressor binds to the lac operator to inhibit transcription in E. coli. This inhibition can be relieved by adding lactose or isopropyl-β-D-thiogalactopyranoside (IPTG). lac repressor encoded by lacI
    124..257     +  5'UTR          cspA 5'UTR: cspA; 5'UTR of the E. coli cold shock protein cspA gene (Mitta et al., 1997)
    273..527     +  CDS            C19orf53 (fragment) (sequence partly withheld): L10K_HUMAN - Experimental evidence at protein level: Swiss-Prot protein existence level 1. May have a potential role in hypercalcemia of malignancy. From Homo sapiens (Human).
    593..611     +  CDS            capTEV™ (fragment): composite tag for in vivo biotinylation, TEV protease cleavage, and 6xHis tagging
    693..837     +  3'UTR          cspA 3'UTR: cspA; 3'UTR of the E. coli cold shock protein cspA gene (Mitta et al., 1997)
    849..884     +  CDS            rop (fragment): Rop protein, which maintains plasmids at low copy number; rop
    986..1035    +  misc_feature   bom (fragment): basis of mobility region from pBR322
   1111..1491    -  rep_origin     M13 ori (sequence partly withheld): M13 bacteriophage origin of replication; arrow indicates direction of (+) strand synthesis
   1510..1561    +  misc_feature   bom (fragment): basis of mobility region from pBR322
   1591..1695    +  promoter       AmpR promoter: bla
   1696..2556    +  CDS            AmpR: β-lactamase; bla; confers resistance to ampicillin, carbenicillin, and related antibiotics
   2727..3315    +  rep_origin     ori: high-copy-number ColE1/pMB1/pBR322/pUC origin of replication
   3373..3438    -  CDS            TcR (fragment): tetracycline efflux protein; tet; confers resistance to tetracycline
   3453..3474    -  protein_bind   CAP binding site: CAP binding activates transcription in the presence of cAMP. E. coli catabolite activator protein
   3487..4569    -  CDS            lacI: lac repressor; lacI; The lac repressor binds to the lac operator to inhibit transcription in E. coli. This inhibition can be relieved by adding lactose or isopropyl-β-D-thiogalactopyranoside (IPTG).
   4570..4647    -  promoter       lacI promoter: lacI
   4655..13      -  CDS            TcR (fragment) (across the origin): tetracycline efflux protein; tet; confers resistance to tetracycline
