[The description below was written by a language model from this plasmid's Addgene catalogue record and pLannotate feature annotations shown in this document.]
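Description:
pCold I-Hero11 is a bacterial expression plasmid built on the commercial pCold I cold-shock vector and carrying the human gene C19orf53, which encodes Hero11, a member of the heat-resistant obscure (Hero) protein family. The plasmid is about 4.7 kb. It is maintained in E. coli through a high-copy ColE1/pUC-type origin and selected with ampicillin via the β-lactamase gene under its own promoter. An M13 phage origin is also present, which in principle allows single-stranded DNA production. The short rop, bom and tetracycline-resistance fragments in the annotation are non-functional remnants of pBR322-derived backbone sequence rather than working elements.

Expression is driven by the promoter of the E. coli cold-shock gene cspA, followed immediately by a lac operator and the cspA 5' untranslated region, with the cspA 3' UTR downstream of the coding sequence. A lacI gene with its own promoter supplies lac repressor from the plasmid. Transcription is therefore held off until IPTG relieves repression, and the cspA regulatory sequences favour expression at low temperature, a design generally used to improve the solubility and yield of recombinant proteins. The Hero11 open reading frame was inserted by Gibson cloning and carries a C-terminal Flag-6xHis tag. The short "capTEV" fragment annotated downstream of the insert most likely reflects the histidine stretch of this tag, while the Flag portion is not separately annotated. The tag allows affinity purification and immunodetection. According to the record, the construct is intended for producing recombinant Hero11 in bacteria, in the context of studies on how Hero proteins protect other proteins from instability and aggregation.
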