Addgene plasmid #187928: pCold I-Hero11
Purpose: Bacterial expression of heat-resistant obscure (Hero) protein Hero11
Depositing lab: Yukihide Tomari. Depositing organization: The University of Tokyo. Publication: A widespread family of heat-resistant obscure (Hero) proteins protect against protein instability and aggregation. Tsuboyama K, Osaki T, Matsuura-Suzuki E, Kozuka-Hata H, Okada Y, Oyama M, Ikeuchi Y, Iwasaki S, Tomari Y. PLoS Biol. 2020 Mar 12;18(3):e3000632. doi: 10.1371/journal.pbio.3000632. eCollection 2020 Mar. PubMed 32163402.
Backbone
  Vector backbone: pCold I
  Backbone manufacturer: Takara
  Vector type: Bacterial Expression
Growth in bacteria
  Bacterial resistance: Ampicillin, 100 μg/mL
  Growth temperature: 37°C
  Growth strain: DH5alpha
  Copy number: High Copy
Gene/Insert
  Gene/Insert name: Hero11 (alt name: C19orf53)
  Species: H. sapiens (human)
  Entrez Gene: C19orf53 (a.k.a. HSPC023, LYDG10)
  Tag / fusion protein: Flag-6xHis (C terminal on insert)
  Cloning method: Gibson Cloning
Terms and licenses: Academic/Nonprofit Terms; Industry Terms: Not Available to Industry
Depositor comments: Also refer to Morimoto et al. (2022) "Fusion with heat-resistant obscure (Hero) proteins have the potential to improve the molecular property of recombinant proteins" bioRxiv. https://doi.org/10.1101/2022.03.03.482928
How to cite: pCold I-Hero11 was a gift from Yukihide Tomari (Addgene plasmid # 187928 ; http://n2t.net/addgene:187928 ; RRID:Addgene_187928)
